>Addgene plasmid #173337 | RVD-GA6 | addgene full sequence | sequence record 360871 | Addgene NGS Result
GCATCAACGCATATAGCGCTAGCAGCACGCCATAGTGACTGGCGATGCTGTCGGAATGGACGATATCCCG
CAAGAGGCCCGGCAGTACCGGCATAACCAAGCCTATGCCTACAGCATCCAGGGTGACGGTGCCGAGGATG
ACGATGAGCGCATTGTTAGATTTCATACACGGTGCCTGACTGCGTTAGCAATTTAACTGTGATAAACTAC
CGCATTAAAGCTAATCGATGATAAGCTGTCAAACATGAGAATTAATTCATGTTCTTTCCTGCGTTATCCC
CTGATTCTGTGGATAACGCAGGAAAGAACATGTGAGCAAAAGGCCAGCAAAAGGCCAGGAACCGTAAAAA
GGCCGCGTTGCTGGCGTTTTTCCATAGGCTCCGCCCCCCTGACGAGCATCACAAAAATCGACGCTCAAGT
CAGAGGTGGCGAAACCCGACAGGACTATAAAGATACCAGGCGTTTCCCCCTGGAAGCTCCCTCGTGCGCT
CTCCTGTTCCGACCCTGCCGCTTACCGGATACCTGTCCGCCTTTCTCCCTTCGGGAAGCGTGGCGCTTTC
TCATAGCTCACGCTGTAGGTATCTCAGTTCGGTGTAGGTCGTTCGCTCCAAGCTGGGCTGTGTGCACGAA
CCCCCCGTTCAGCCCGACCGCTGCGCCTTATCCGGTAACTATCGTCTTGAGTCCAACCCGGTAAGACACG
ACTTATCGCCACTGGCAGCAGCCACTGGTAACAGGATTAGCAGAGCGAGGTATGTAGGCGGTGCTACAGA
GTTCTTGAAGTGGTGGCCTAACTACGGCTACACTAGAAGAACAGTATTTGGTATCTGCGCTCTGCTGAAG
CCAGTTACCTTCGGAAAAAGAGTTGGTAGCTCTTGATCCGGCAAACAAACCACCGCTGGTAGCGGTGGTT
TTTTTGTTTGCAAGCAGCAGATTACGCGCAGAAAAAAAGGATCTCAAGAAGATCCTTTGATCTTTTCTAC
GGGGTCTGACGCTCAGTGGAACGACGCGTAACTCACGTTAAGGGATTTTGGTCATGGGTGGCTCGACCAG
ATATGGTCTCAGGCTATCGCTACAACTTGATCTGGGGTGAGTCCGTGGGCTTGACAGAGAACTGGAAGGA
GGCGCTGAACCGTCTCAAGAGCCTGTTTGCCACCAATATTACTAGCAATCGCTACAACTTGCTCCGGAGT
CAGACCGTGGGCTTGACAGAGAACTGGCAGTAGGCGCTGTACGGTTTCAAGAGCCTGTTTGCCACCATTG
TTACTAGCAATCCGAGACCAGCTTTGGTCTAGAGGAGGCATGATGATATATTTTTATCTTGTGCAATGTA
ACATCAGAGATTTTGAGACACGGGCCAGAGCTGCCAGGAAACAGCTATGACCATGTAATACGACTCACTA
TAGGGGATATTTTATTTTCTCCCAATCAGGCTTGATCCCCAGTAAGTCAAAAAATAGCTCGACATACTGT
TCTTCCCCGATCAAGGGTTGGTTTGCGCATTCACAGTTCTCCGCAAGAATTGATTGGCTCCAATTCTTGG
AGTGGTGAATCCGTTAGCGAGGTGCCGCCGGCTTCCATTCAGGTCGAGGTGGCCCGGCTCCATGCACCGC
GACGCAACGCGGGGAGGCAGACAAGGTATAGGGCGGCGCCTACAATCCATGCCAACCCGTTCCATGTGCT
CGCCGAGGCGGCATAAATCGCCGTGACGATCAGCGGTCCAATGATCGAAGTTAGGCTGGTAAGAGCCGCG
AGCGATCCTTGAAGCTGTCCCTGATGGTCGTCATCTACCTGCCTGGACAGCATGGCCTGCAACGCGGGCA
TCCCGATGCCGCCGGAAGCGAGAAGAATCATAATGGGGAAGGCCATCCAGCCTCGCGTCGCGAACGCCAG
CAAGACGTAGCCCAGCGCGTCGGCCGCCATGCCGGCGATAATGGCCTGCTTCTCGCCGAAACGTTTGGTG
GCGGGACCAGTGACGAAGGCTTGAGCGAGGGCGTGCAAGATTCCGAATACCGCAAGCGACAGGCCGATCA
TCGTCGCGCTCCAGCGAAAGCGGTCCTCGCCGAAAATGACCCAGAGCGCTGCCGGCACCTGTCCTACGAG
TTGCATGATAAAGAAGACAGTCATAAGTGCGGCGACGATAGTCATGCCCCGCGCCCACCGGAAGGAGCTG
ACTGGGTTGAAGGCTCTCAAGGGCATGGGTCGGCGCTCTCCCTTATGCGACTCCTGCATTAGGAAGCAGC
CCAGTAGTAGGTTGAGGCCGTTGAGCACCGCCGCCGCAAGGAATGGTGCATGTAAGGAGATGGCGCCCAA
CAGTCCCCCGGCCACGGGGCCTGCCACCATACCCACGCCGAAACAAGCGCTCATGAGCCCGAAGTGGCGA
GCCCGATCTTCCCCATCGGTGATGTCGGCGATATAGGCGCCAGCAACCGCACCTGTGGCGCCGGTGATGC
CGGCCACGATGCGTCCGGCGTAGAGAATCCACAGGACGGGTGTGGTCGCCATGATCGCGTAGTCGATAGT
GGCTCCAAGTAGCGAAGCGAGCAGGACTGGGCGGCGGCCAAAGCGGTCGGACAGTGCTCCGAGAACGGGT
GCGCATAGAAATT
Features (pLannotate 1.2.2; 6 found; start..end, strand, type, name):
    214..242     -  promoter       tet promoter: E. coli promoter for tetracycline efflux protein gene
    258..297     +  rep_origin     RSF ori (fragment): Plasmids containing the RSF 1030 origin of replication can be propagated in E. coli cells that contain additional plasmids with compatible origins.
    369..957     -  rep_origin     ori: high-copy-number ColE1/pMB1/pBR322/pUC origin of replication
   1386..1404    +  promoter       T7 promoter: promoter for bacteriophage T7 RNA polymerase
   1407..1481    -  CDS            KanR (fragment): aminoglycoside phosphotransferase; aphA-3; confers resistance to kanamycin
   1579..166     -  CDS            TcR (across the origin): tetracycline efflux protein; tet; confers resistance to tetracycline
