[The description below was written by a language model from this plasmid's Addgene catalogue record and pLannotate feature annotations shown in this document.]
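Description:
RVD-GA6 is a small (about 2.6 kb) bacterial module plasmid from a library designed for one-step assembly of custom repeat-variable diresidue (RVD) arrays, the DNA-recognition repeats of TALE proteins. It is built on a "TetR T vector" backbone, with the insert placed at the vector's TA cloning site according to the depositor. The vector type is otherwise unspecified. Propagation in E. coli relies on a high-copy ColE1/pUC-type origin, and selection is by tetracycline through the TcR efflux protein gene, which spans the sequence origin and is driven by the tet promoter. The automated annotation also picks up a short RSF origin fragment, a T7 promoter and a small fragment of a kanamycin resistance gene. The two fragments look like non-functional remnants or partial matches rather than working parts, and the record assigns no role to the T7 promoter.

The payload is a synthetic dimer of two TALE repeats carrying the RVDs NN and NI, designated for position 6 of an array. By the standard TALE code, NN preferentially recognises guanine and NI recognises adenine, which matches the "GA" in the plasmid name. The insert itself is not annotated in the feature table, and the flanking sites used for release and ordered ligation are not stated in the record. Combined with other position-specific dimer modules, it lets users assemble arrays targeting a chosen DNA sequence for building TALE-based tools. These include DdCBEs, the DddA-derived cytosine base editors, which the associated work applied to mitochondrial DNA editing for modelling mitochondrial disease in zebrafish.
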