Addgene plasmid #173337: RVD-GA6
Purpose: One-step assembly of custom RVD arrays to construct DdCBE, TALE, etc.
Depositing lab: Bin Shen. Depositing organization: Nanjing Medical University. Publication: Precision modeling of mitochondrial diseases in zebrafish via DdCBE-mediated mtDNA base editing. Guo J, Zhang X, Chen X, Sun H, Dai Y, Wang J, Qian X, Tan L, Lou X, Shen B. Cell Discov. 2021 Sep 3;7(1):78. doi: 10.1038/s41421-021-00307-9. PubMed 34480028.
Backbone
  Vector backbone: TetR T vector
  Vector type: Unspecified
Growth in bacteria
  Bacterial resistance: Tetracycline, 10 μg/mL
  Growth temperature: 37°C
  Growth strain: DH5alpha
  Copy number: High Copy
Gene/Insert
  Gene/Insert name: NN-NI dimer RVD at Position6
  Species: Synthetic
  Mutation: no
  Cloning method: Restriction Enzyme; 5′ cloning site Unknown (unknown if destroyed)
Terms and licenses: Academic/Nonprofit Terms; Industry Terms: Not Available to Industry
Depositor comments: RVD is inserted into TA site of TetR T vector
How to cite: RVD-GA6 was a gift from Bin Shen (Addgene plasmid # 173337 ; http://n2t.net/addgene:173337 ; RRID:Addgene_173337)
