>Addgene plasmid #173337 | RVD-GA6 | depositor partial sequence | sequence record 336292 | RVD flanked by two Bsa I sites
GGTCTCGGATTGCTAGTAACAATGGTGGCAAACAGGCTCTTGAAACCGTACAGCGCCTACTGCCAGTTCT
CTGTCAAGCCCACGGTCTGACTCCGGAGCAAGTTGTAGCGATTGCTAGTAATATTGGTGGCAAACAGGCT
CTTGAGACGGTTCAGCGCCTCCTTCCAGTTCTCTGTCAAGCCCACGGACTCACCCCAGATCAAGTTGTAG
CGATAGCCTGAGACC
